Addgene plasmid #247715: hSyn-PreSynBar-hSyn-PreRNA short
Purpose: SynBar protein and RNA construct used in HEK and neuron culture experiment.
Depositing lab: Boxuan Zhao. Depositing organization: University of Illinois at Urbana-Champaign. Publication: Connectome-seq: High-throughput Mapping of Neuronal Connectivity at Single-Synapse Resolution via Barcode Sequencing. Chen D, Isakova A, Wan ZJ, Wagner MJ, Wu Y, Zhao BS. bioRxiv [Preprint]. 2025 May 26:2025.02.13.638129. doi: 10.1101/2025.02.13.638129. PubMed 41030982.
Backbone
  Vector backbone: pAAV
  Vector type: AAV
Growth in bacteria
  Bacterial resistance: Ampicillin, 100 μg/mL
  Growth temperature: 30°C
  Growth strain: NEB Stable
  Copy number: Low Copy
Gene/Insert
  Gene/Insert name: PreSynBar and PreRNA short
  Species: M. musculus (mouse)
Terms and licenses: Academic/Nonprofit Terms; Industry Terms: Not Available to Industry
Depositor comments: Please visit https://doi.org/10.1101/2025.02.13.638129 for bioRxiv preprint.
How to cite: hSyn-PreSynBar-hSyn-PreRNA short was a gift from Boxuan Zhao (Addgene plasmid # 247715 ; http://n2t.net/addgene:247715 ; RRID:Addgene_247715)
