[The description below was written by a language model from this plasmid's Addgene catalogue record and pLannotate feature annotations shown in this document.]
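Description:
hSyn-PreSynBar-hSyn-PreRNA short is a 7.25 kb AAV transfer plasmid built on a pAAV backbone. Its payload lies between AAV2 inverted terminal repeats, the elements that allow the intervening DNA to be replicated and packaged into recombinant AAV particles. The 3' ITR is annotated as intact, while only short ITR fragments were detected at the 5' end. The bacterial backbone carries a ColE1/pUC-type origin, an f1 origin and a β-lactamase gene for ampicillin selection. The depositor lists it as low copy and propagates it in a recombination-deficient stable strain, as is common for ITR-containing plasmids.

Two separate expression units, each driven by the neuron-specific human synapsin I promoter, sit between the ITRs. The first encodes the PreSynBar protein. It begins with a preprotrypsin secretion leader and a short epitope-tag fragment, followed by neurexin-homologous sequence, a superfolder GFP-like segment, the RNA-binding peptide of bacteriophage λ N protein, and a further neurexin-like C-terminal portion. A stretch between the GFP and λN regions is unannotated. This unit ends with WPRE, which enhances transcript expression, and a bGH polyadenylation signal. The insert species is recorded as mouse, although the automated annotation matched bovine and zebrafish neurexin homologues.

The second unit produces the "PreRNA short" transcript, which contains two boxB hairpins (the binding sites for λN peptide) and ends in an SV40 poly(A) signal. No barcode element is annotated in the table. The arrangement suggests that the neurexin-based protein tethers the boxB-bearing RNA through the λN–boxB interaction, presumably directing it to presynaptic sites. The record states that the construct was used in HEK cell and cultured neuron experiments, in work on barcode-sequencing-based mapping of synaptic connectivity.
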