Features (pLannotate 1.2.2; 26 found; start..end, strand, type, name):
     12..39      +  repeat_region  AAV2 ITR (fragment): inverted terminal repeat of adeno-associated virus serotype 2 inverted
     68..95      +  repeat_region  AAV2 ITR (fragment): inverted terminal repeat of adeno-associated virus serotype 2 inverted
    181..628     +  promoter       hSyn promoter: human synapsin I promoter; confers neuron-specific expression (Kügler et al., 2003)
    648..692     +  CDS            preprotrypsin leader: leader sequence from mouse preprotrypsin
    696..721     +  misc_feature   12Pktag (fragment)
    729..1205    +  CDS            NRXN3 (fragment): NRX3B_BOVIN - Experimental evidence at protein level: Swiss-Prot protein existence level 1. Neuronal cell surface protein that may be involved in cell recognition and cell adhesion. May play a role in angiogenesis (By similarity). From Bos taurus (Bovine).
   1260..1901    +  CDS            Superfolder GFP (fragment): Superfolder GFP is a basic (constitutively fluorescent) green fluorescent protein published in 2005, derived from Aequorea victoria. It is reported to be a very rapidly-maturing weak dimer.
   2586..2651    +  CDS            N (fragment): REGN_LAMBD - Experimental evidence at protein level: Swiss-Prot protein existence level 1. Plays a role as a transcriptional antitermination factor that allows the virus to initiate its lytic phase. Activates expression of the delayed viral early genes by modifying host RNA polymerase (RNAP) into a form that is resistant to termination signals. This antitermination function requires the host NusA protein which serves to stabilize the interaction between antitermination protein N and host RNA polymerase. From Escherichia phage lambda (Bacteriophage lambda).
   2730..2867    +  CDS            nrxn1b (fragment): NR1BB_DANRE - Experimental evidence at transcript level: Swiss-Prot protein existence level 2. Neuronal cell surface protein that may be involved in cell recognition and cell adhesion. May play a role in formation or maintenance of synaptic junctions. From Danio rerio (Zebrafish) (Brachydanio rerio).
   2871..2890    +  misc_feature   MCS (fragment): pBluescript multiple cloning site
   2890..3478    +  misc_feature   WPRE: woodchuck hepatitis virus posttranscriptional regulatory element
   3526..3733    +  polyA_signal   bGH poly(A) signal: bovine growth hormone polyadenylation signal
   3764..4211    +  promoter       hSyn promoter: human synapsin I promoter; confers neuron-specific expression (Kügler et al., 2003)
   4224..4251    +  polyA_signal   β-globin poly(A) (fragment): human β-globin polyadenylation signal
   4252..4274    +  polyA_signal   β-globin poly(A) (fragment): human β-globin polyadenylation signal
   4272..4290    +  protein_bind   boxB: λ N peptide binding site consisting of an RNA hairpin within the N-utliization (nut) site of the λ bacteriophage transcript (Tan and Frankel, 1995) λN peptide
   4296..4314    +  protein_bind   boxB: λ N peptide binding site consisting of an RNA hairpin within the N-utliization (nut) site of the λ bacteriophage transcript (Tan and Frankel, 1995) λN peptide
   4356..4477    +  polyA_signal   SV40 poly(A) signal: SV40 polyadenylation signal
   4517..4657    +  repeat_region  AAV2 ITR: inverted terminal repeat of adeno-associated virus serotype 2 inverted
   4662..4713    -  misc_feature   bom (fragment): basis of mobility region from pBR322
   4732..5187    +  rep_origin     f1 ori (sequence partly withheld): f1 bacteriophage origin of replication; arrow indicates direction of (+) strand synthesis
   5188..5237    -  misc_feature   bom (fragment): basis of mobility region from pBR322
   5339..5374    -  CDS            rop (fragment): Rop protein, which maintains plasmids at low copy number; rop
   5469..5573    +  promoter       AmpR promoter: bla
   5574..6434    +  CDS            AmpR: β-lactamase; bla; confers resistance to ampicillin, carbenicillin, and related antibiotics
   6605..7193    +  rep_origin     ori: high-copy-number ColE1/pMB1/pBR322/pUC origin of replication
>Addgene plasmid #247715 | hSyn-PreSynBar-hSyn-PreRNA short | addgene full sequence | sequence record 494689 | Addgene NGS Result
CCTGCAGGCAGCTGCGCGCTCGCTCGCTCACTGAGGCCGCCCGGGCGTCGGGCGACCTTTGGTCGCCCGG
CCTCAGTGAGCGAGCGAGCGCGCAGAGAGGGAGTGGCCAACTCCATCACTAGGGGTTCCTGCGGCCGCAC
GCGTTGTACAGTGTCTAGACTGCAGAGGGCCCTGCGTATGAGTGCAAGTGGGTTTTAGGACCAGGATGAG
GCGGGGTGGGGGTGCCTACCTGACGACCGACCCCGACCCACTGGACAAGCACCCAACCCCCATTCCCCAA
ATTGCGCATCCCCTATCAGAGAGGGGGAGGGGAAACAGGATGCGGCGAGGCGCGTGCGCACTGCCAGCTT
CAGCACCGCGGACAGTGCCTTCGCCCCCGCCTGGCGGCGCGCGCCACCGCCGCCTCAGCACTGAAGGCGC
GCTGACGTCACTCGCCGGTCCCCCGCAAACTCCCCTTCCCGGCCACCTTGGTCGCGTCCGCGCCGCCGCC
GGCCCAGCCGGACCGCACCACGCGAGGCGCGAGATAGGGGGGCACGGGCGCGACCATCTGCGCTGCGGCG
CCGGCGACTCAGCGCTGCCTCAGTCTGCGGTGGGCAGCGGAGGAGTCGTGTCGTGCCTGAGAGCGCAGTC
GAGAAGGATCCGCCACCATGTCTGCACTTCTGATCCTAGCTCTTGTTGGAGCTGCAGTTGCTGGCAAGCC
GATCCCTAACCCTCTGCTGGGCCTGGACAGCACTCTTGCGGCCGCGGCATCCAGTTTGGGAGCGCACCAC
ATCCACCATTTCCATGGCAGCAGCAAGCATCATTCAGTGCCTATTGCAATCTACAGGTCACCAGCATCCT
TGCGAGGCGGACACGCTGGGACGACGTATATCTTTAGCAAAGGTGGTGGACAAATTACATATAAGTGGCC
TCCTAATGACCGACCCAGTACACGAGCAGACAGGCTGGCCATCGGGTTTAGCACTGTTCAGAAGGAAGCA
GTGTTGGTGCGTGTGGACAGTTCCTCGGGCCTGGGTGACTACCTTGAGCTGCACATACACCAAGGAAAAA
TTGGAGTTAAATTTAATGTTGGGACAGATGACATCGCCATTGAGGAGTCCAATGCAATCATTAATGATGG
AAAATACCATGTAGTGCGTTTCACGAGGAGTGGTGGCAATGCCACGTTACAGGTGGACAGCTGGCCAGTC
ATCGAACGATACCCTGCATCCGGAGGAGGTTCAGGTGGAGGTTCAGGAGGAGGAATGGGTGGAACAAGCA
TGAGCAAAGGTGAGGAACTGTTCACCGGCGTCGTACCTATTCTTGTGGAGCTGGACGGGGACGTCAATGG
ACACAAATTCTCAGTTCGCGGCGAGGGCGAGGGGGATGCTACCATCGGTAAGCTGACCCTCAAATTCATC
TGCACTACGGGCAAGCTGCCGGTTCCCTGGCCTACTCTGGTCACTACACTGACTTACGGGGTCCAATGCT
TCTCCAGATATCCCGACCACATGAAGCGGCACGACTTCTTTAAAAGCGCCATGCCGGAGGGGTACGTGCA
GGAACGAACCATTTCCTTCAAAGATGATGGTAAGTATAAGACCAGAGCTGTCGTCAAGTTTGAGGGCGAC
ACCCTCGTGAACCGCATCGAACTTAAGGGAACCGATTTTAAGGAAGACGGTAACATCCTGGGCCACAAGC
TGGAGTACAATTTCAACTCACATAATGTGTACATTACGGCAGACAAGCAGAAAAACGGGATCAAAGCCAA
TTTTACAGTACGGCACAATGTCGAGGACGGCAGCGTCCAGCTGGCAGATCATTACCAGCAAAACACGCCT
ATCGGAGATGGGCCGGTGCTGCTTCCAGATAACCATTACCTTTCCACACAGACCGTGCTGAGCAAGGACC
CTAACGAGAAGGGTGGAGGTTCTGGAGGTGGTTCTGGAGGTTCCGGAGGGCGTCAGCTCACAATCTTCAA
TAGCCAAGCAACCATAATAATTGGCGGGAAAGAGCAGGGCCAGCCCTTCCAGGGCCAGCTCTCTGGGCTT
TACTACAATGGCTTGAAAGTTCTGAATATGGCGGCAGAGAACGATGCCAACATCGCCATAGTGGGAAATG
TGAGGCTGGTCGGTGAAGTGCCTTCCTCTATGACAACTGAGTCGACAGCCACTGCCATGCAGTCCGAGAT
GTCCACCTCAATCATGGAGACCACCACAACCCTGGCTACCAGCACAGCTCGACGAGGAAAGCCCCCCACA
AAGGAGCCTATCAGCCAGACCACGGATGATATCCTTGTGGCCTCGGCAGAGTGTCCCAGCGACGATGAGG
ACATTGACCCCTGTGAGCCGAGCTCAGGTGGGTTAGCCAACCCCACCCGAGTGGGCGGACGCGAACCATA
CCCAGGCTCGGCAGAGGTGATCCGGGAGTCTAGCAGTACCACTGGCATGGTGGTGGGGATTGTCGCAGCA
GCAGCTCTGTGCATCCTCATCCTCCTCTATGCCATGTACAAGTACAGGAACCGGGATGAAGGTTCAAGCG
CTCCACCGCTCGACGGAGCCGGAGCTGGCGCTGGAGCTGGAGCCGGAGCTGGCGGGCTAGCCACCATGGA
CGCACAAACACGACGACGTGAGCGTCGCGCTGAGAAACAAGCTCAATGGAAAGCTGCAAACCTCGAGCCA
CCGCTCGACGGAGCCGGAGCTGGCGCTGGAGCTGGAGCCGGAGCTGGCGGTCTAGCCACCCCACCGAGCG
CTTATCACGTGGATGAGAGTCGAAACTACATCAGTAACTCAGCACAGTCCAATGGGGCTGTGGTCAAGGA
GAAGCAGCCCAGCAGTGCGAAAAGCGCCAACAAAAACAAGAAGAACAAGGATAAGGAGTATTATGTCTGA
CGATATCAAGCTTATCGATAATCAACCTCTGGATTACAAAATTTGTGAAAGATTGACTGGTATTCTTAAC
TATGTTGCTCCTTTTACGCTATGTGGATACGCTGCTTTAATGCCTTTGTATCATGCTATTGCTTCCCGTA
TGGCTTTCATTTTCTCCTCCTTGTATAAATCCTGGTTGCTGTCTCTTTATGAGGAGTTGTGGCCCGTTGT
CAGGCAACGTGGCGTGGTGTGCACTGTGTTTGCTGACGCAACCCCCACTGGTTGGGGCATTGCCACCACC
TGTCAGCTCCTTTCCGGGACTTTCGCTTTCCCCCTCCCTATTGCCACGGCGGAACTCATCGCCGCCTGCC
TTGCCCGCTGCTGGACAGGGGCTCGGCTGTTGGGCACTGACAATTCCGTGGTGTTGTCGGGGAAATCATC
GTCCTTTCCTTGGCTGCTCGCCTATGTTGCCACCTGGATTCTGCGCGGGACGTCCTTCTGCTACGTCCCT
TCGGCCCTCAATCCAGCGGACCTTCCTTCCCGCGGCCTGCTGCCGGCTCTGCGGCCTCTTCCGCGTCTTC
GCCTTCGCCCTCAGACGAGTCGGATCTCCCTTTGGGCCGCCTCCCCGCATCGATACCGAGCGCTGCTCGA
GCTAGAGCTCGCTGATCAGCCTCGACTGTGCCTTCTAGTTGCCAGCCATCTGTTGTTTGCCCCTCCCCCG
TGCCTTCCTTGACCCTGGAAGGTGCCACTCCCACTGTCCTTTCCTAATAAAATGAGGAAATTGCATCGCA
TTGTCTGAGTAGGTGTCATTCTATTCTGGGGGGTGGGGTGGGGCAGGACAGCAAGGGGGAGGATTGGGAA
GACAATAGCAGGCATGCTGGGGAGTGTCTAGACTGCAGAGGGCCCTGCGTATGAGTGCAAGTGGGTTTTA
GGACCAGGATGAGGCGGGGTGGGGGTGCCTACCTGACGACCGACCCCGACCCACTGGACAAGCACCCAAC
CCCCATTCCCCAAATTGCGCATCCCCTATCAGAGAGGGGGAGGGGAAACAGGATGCGGCGAGGCGCGTGC
GCACTGCCAGCTTCAGCACCGCGGACAGTGCCTTCGCCCCCGCCTGGCGGCGCGCGCCACCGCCGCCTCA
GCACTGAAGGCGCGCTGACGTCACTCGCCGGTCCCCCGCAAACTCCCCTTCCCGGCCACCTTGGTCGCGT
CCGCGCCGCCGCCGGCCCAGCCGGACCGCACCACGCGAGGCGCGAGATAGGGGGGCACGGGCGCGACCAT
CTGCGCTGCGGCGCCGGCGACTCAGCGCTGCCTCAGTCTGCGGTGGGCAGCGGAGGAGTCGTGTCGTGCC
TGAGAGCGCAGTCGAGAACGTACGTTCCCTAAGTCCAACTACTAAACTGGGCTAAGTCCAACTACTAAAC
TGGGCCCTGAAGAAGGGCCCATATAGGGCCCTGAAGAAGGGCCCTATCGAGGATATTATCTCGAGCAATT
GCTAGTACGATGCATAACTTGTTTATTGCAGCTTATAATGGTTACAAATAAAGCAATAGCATCACAAATT
TCACAAATAAAGCATTTTTTTCACTGCATTCTAGTTGTGGTTTGTCCAAACTCATCAATGTATCTTACAT
GCTGGGGAGGTAACCACGTGCGGACCGAGCGGCCGCAGGAACCCCTAGTGATGGAGTTGGCCACTCCCTC
TCTGCGCGCTCGCTCGCTCACTGAGGCCGGGCGACCAAAGGTCGCCCGACGCCCGGGCTTTGCCCGGGCG
GCCTCAGTGAGCGAGCGAGCGCGCAGCTGCCTGCAGGGGCGCCTGATGCGGTATTTTCTCCTTACGCATC
TGTGCGGTATTTCACACCGCATA
[95 nt withheld, positions 4714-4808]
T
[46 nt withheld, positions 4810-4855]
C
[141 nt withheld, positions 4857-4997]
CCTTTGACGTTGGAGTCCACGTTCTTT
[37 nt withheld, positions 5025-5061]
ACTCTATCTCGGGCTATTCTTTTGATTTATAAGGGATTTTGCCGATTTCGGTCTATTGGTTAAAAAATGA
GCTGATTTAACAAAAATTTAACGCGAATTTTAACAAAATATTAACGTTTACAATTTTATGGTGCACTCTC
AGTACAATCTGCTCTGATGCCGCATAGTTAAGCCAGCCCCGACACCCGCCAACACCCGCTGACGCGCCCT
GACGGGCTTGTCTGCTCCCGGCATCCGCTTACAGACAAGCTGTGACCGTCTCCGGGAGCTGCATGTGTCA
GAGGTTTTCACCGTCATCACCGAAACGCGCGAGACGAAAGGGCCTCGTGATACGCCTATTTTTATAGGTT
AATGTCATGATAATAATGGTTTCTTAGACGTCAGGTGGCACTTTTCGGGGAAATGTGCGCGGAACCCCTA
TTTGTTTATTTTTCTAAATACATTCAAATATGTATCCGCTCATGAGACAATAACCCTGATAAATGCTTCA
ATAATATTGAAAAAGGAAGAGTATGAGTATTCAACATTTCCGTGTCGCCCTTATTCCCTTTTTTGCGGCA
TTTTGCCTTCCTGTTTTTGCTCACCCAGAAACGCTGGTGAAAGTAAAAGATGCTGAAGATCAGTTGGGTG
CACGAGTGGGTTACATCGAACTGGATCTCAACAGCGGTAAGATCCTTGAGAGTTTTCGCCCCGAAGAACG
TTTTCCAATGATGAGCACTTTTAAAGTTCTGCTATGTGGCGCGGTATTATCCCGTATTGACGCCGGGCAA
GAGCAACTCGGTCGCCGCATACACTATTCTCAGAATGACTTGGTTGAGTACTCACCAGTCACAGAAAAGC
ATCTTACGGATGGCATGACAGTAAGAGAATTATGCAGTGCTGCCATAACCATGAGTGATAACACTGCGGC
CAACTTACTTCTGACAACGATCGGAGGACCGAAGGAGCTAACCGCTTTTTTGCACAACATGGGGGATCAT
GTAACTCGCCTTGATCGTTGGGAACCGGAGCTGAATGAAGCCATACCAAACGACGAGCGTGACACCACGA
TGCCTGTAGCAATGGCAACAACGTTGCGCAAACTATTAACTGGCGAACTACTTACTCTAGCTTCCCGGCA
ACAATTAATAGACTGGATGGAGGCGGATAAAGTTGCAGGACCACTTCTGCGCTCGGCCCTTCCGGCTGGC
TGGTTTATTGCTGATAAATCTGGAGCCGGTGAGCGTGGAAGCCGCGGTATCATTGCAGCACTGGGGCCAG
ATGGTAAGCCCTCCCGTATCGTAGTTATCTACACGACGGGGAGTCAGGCAACTATGGATGAACGAAATAG
ACAGATCGCTGAGATAGGTGCCTCACTGATTAAGCATTGGTAACTGTCAGACCAAGTTTACTCATATATA
CTTTAGATTGATTTAAAACTTCATTTTTAATTTAAAAGGATCTAGGTGAAGATCCTTTTTGATAATCTCA
TGACCAAAATCCCTTAACGTGAGTTTTCGTTCCACTGAGCGTCAGACCCCGTAGAAAAGATCAAAGGATC
TTCTTGAGATCCTTTTTTTCTGCGCGTAATCTGCTGCTTGCAAACAAAAAAACCACCGCTACCAGCGGTG
GTTTGTTTGCCGGATCAAGAGCTACCAACTCTTTTTCCGAAGGTAACTGGCTTCAGCAGAGCGCAGATAC
CAAATACTGTTCTTCTAGTGTAGCCGTAGTTAGGCCACCACTTCAAGAACTCTGTAGCACCGCCTACATA
CCTCGCTCTGCTAATCCTGTTACCAGTGGCTGCTGCCAGTGGCGATAAGTCGTGTCTTACCGGGTTGGAC
TCAAGACGATAGTTACCGGATAAGGCGCAGCGGTCGGGCTGAACGGGGGGTTCGTGCACACAGCCCAGCT
TGGAGCGAACGACCTACACCGAACTGAGATACCTACAGCGTGAGCTATGAGAAAGCGCCACGCTTCCCGA
AGGGAGAAAGGCGGACAGGTATCCGGTAAGCGGCAGGGTCGGAACAGGAGAGCGCACGAGGGAGCTTCCA
GGGGGAAACGCCTGGTATCTTTATAGTCCTGTCGGGTTTCGCCACCTCTGACTTGAGCGTCGATTTTTGT
GATGCTCGTCAGGGGGGCGGAGCCTATGGAAAAACGCCAGCAACGCGGCCTTTTTACGGTTCCTGGCCTT
TTGCTGGCCTTTTGCTCACATGT
